>Addgene plasmid #136226 | pCDNA4.TO-ORF66-2xCSTREP | addgene full sequence | sequence record 267629 | Addgene NGS Result
GACGGATCGGGAGATCTCCCGATCCCCTATGGTGCACTCTCAGTACAATCTGCTCTGATGCCGCATAGTT
AAGCCAGTATCTGCTCCCTGCTTGTGTGTTGGAGGTCGCTGAGTAGTGCGCGAGCAAAATTTAAGCTACA
ACAAGGCAAGGCTTGACCGACAATTGCATGAAGAATCTGCTTAGGGTTAGGCGTTTTGCGCTGCTTCGCG
ATGTACGGGCCAGATATACGCGTTGACATTGATTATTGACTAGTTATTAATAGTAATCAATTACGGGGTC
ATTAGTTCATAGCCCATATATGGAGTTCCGCGTTACATAACTTACGGTAAATGGCCCGCCTGGCTGACCG
CCCAACGACCCCCGCCCATTGACGTCAATAATGACGTATGTTCCCATAGTAACGCCAATAGGGACTTTCC
ATTGACGTCAATGGGTGGAGTATTTACGGTAAACTGCCCACTTGGCAGTACATCAAGTGTATCATATGCC
AAGTACGCCCCCTATTGACGTCAATGACGGTAAATGGCCCGCCTGGCATTATGCCCAGTACATGACCTTA
TGGGACTTTCCTACTTGGCAGTACATCTACGTATTAGTCATCGCTATTACCATGGTGATGCGGTTTTGGC
AGTACATCAATGGGCGTGGATAGCGGTTTGACTCACGGGGATTTCCAAGTCTCCACCCCATTGACGTCAA
TGGGAGTTTGTTTTGGCACCAAAATCAACGGGACTTTCCAAAATGTCGTAACAACTCCGCCCCATTGACG
CAAATGGGCGGTAGGCGTGTACGGTGGGAGGTCTATATAAGCAGAGCTCTCCCTATCAGTGATAGAGATC
TCCCTATCAGTGATAGAGATCGTCGACGAGCTCGTTTAGTGAACCGTCAGATCGCCTGGAGACGCCATCC
ACGCTGTTTTGACCTCCATAGAAGACACCGGGACCGATCCAGCCTCCGGACTCTAGCGTTTAAACTTAAG
CTTGGTACCGAGCTCGGATCCACTAGTCCAGTGTGGTGGAATTCATGGCCCTGGATCAGCGCTGGGATCG
CTTTCTTGTGTCTTGGTTTGGTTTGGATGAGGCCCAGCTGACGGACCACCGCGTGTTCGAGGGCGAGAAT
GGCGTGCCAGTGGAGGAATATGTGGCTTTTGTCATATTCGGGGAGCGGGGTTTCCAGGGAAACATGCCCT
CCTGGGCCAGGCACCTGTTGGACCGCCCGTCGCTGGCGCAGGCGATCGCCGTGTTGCGCGCTGGCTCAGA
CACCGTCGCCAAACAGGCGCAGATTTGTGCGGCGCAGCAGCTGCTTGGCGCCCACGTATGGGTTGTGGTG
ACGCTGTCCCGTGCCCAGGCCGCCGACCATGCTAGGGCGATACCGCGCCACGTATGGGCAAAATACCTGT
CGCTTCCATTTTCCAAGGCCTGTGCCCAACTCTGCAAGCTGTTGGCGCTTTGCTCTCGCTTTCCGTTAGT
GACCTGCTGTTCGAAGCCCCCACCGTCGCTACCCTGGCTAAGGAAGAAGTGGCATGGGCCGTTGCCGCGT
CGTCCCCTCCTGGAGGTGCCCTCGCCCACCCGTCGCGGTGTGGCTGCGACCGGAGACGGTAACGGGCTCG
GGATAGGGGCGGCAGATACCGGCCTCCGGGAGGCCTTGGAGCGCGTCGCCCCTACGGTTCCCTGCGGTAA
CCCGTTCGACGCCATGCTTGGGTCACTGTGTTTTTTGAGCCTTATTAAGTCCCGCCACGTAGTGCTGCCC
GCCTGCGAGCAGGAGGGACCTGGTCTCGTGCGGAACCTTGGCAGGAGGCTTCTGGCATACAATGTTCTCT
CCCCCTGCGTGTCCATACCCGTCATCTGTTCGCGCGTGGCCCGCGCGGCCCTTGCCAAGCGGGCGCGTTG
CGCTCGGGCGGTTGTGTGCATGGAGTGTGGACACTGTCTTAACTTTGGCAGGGGCAAGTTTCATACTGTC
AATTTTCCTCCCACCAACGTGTTTTTCAGCAGGGACAGGAAAGAGAAGCAGTTCACCATCTGTGCGACCA
CGGGGAGGATCTACTGTTCTTACTGTGGCAGCGAACATATGAGGGTGTATCCCCTGTGCGATATTACCGG
ACGCGGGACCCTAGCACGCGTCGTAATCAGGGCTGTCCTAGCTAACAACGCGGCCCTTGCCATTCGAGAC
CTAGATCAAACTGTCAGTTTTGTAGTGCCTTGCCTTGGGACGCCCGACTGCGAGGCTGCCCTATTAAAGC
ACCGTGACGTGCGCGGACTGCTTCAGCTCACCTCACAGCTGCTGGAGTTCTGTTGCGGGAAGTGTTCCTC
CGGAGGGCGGCCGCTCGAGGGAGGCGGTGGATGGAGCCACCCCCAGTTCGAGAAGGGCGGCGGCAGCGGC
GGCGGCAGCGGCGGCGGCAGCTGGAGCCACCCCCAGTTCGAGAAGGGGCCCGTTTAAACCCGCTGATCAG
CCTCGACTGTGCCTTCTAGTTGCCAGCCATCTGTTGTTTGCCCCTCCCCCGTGCCTTCCTTGACCCTGGA
AGGTGCCACTCCCACTGTCCTTTCCTAATAAAATGAGGAAATTGCATCGCATTGTCTGAGTAGGTGTCAT
TCTATTCTGGGGGGTGGGGTGGGGCAGGACAGCAAGGGGGAGGATTGGGAAGACAATAGCAGGCATGCTG
GGGATGCGGTGGGCTCTATGGCTTCTGAGGCGGAAAGAACCAGCTGGGGCTCTAGGGGGTATCCCC
[124 nt withheld, positions 2727-2850]
C
[91 nt withheld, positions 2852-2942]
A
[49 nt withheld, positions 2944-2992]
CCTTTGACGTTGGAGTCCACGTTCTTT
[37 nt withheld, positions 3020-3056]
ACCCTATCTCGGTCTATTCTTTTGATTTATAAGGGATTTTGCCGATTTCGGCCTATTGGTTAAAAAATGA
GCTGATTTAACAAAAATTTAACGCGAATTAATTCTGTGGAATGTGTGTCAGTTAGGGTGTGGAAAGTCCC
CAGGCTCCCCAGCAGGCAGAAGTATGCAAAGCATGCATCTCAATTAGTCAGCAACCAGGTGTGGAAAGTC
CCCAGGCTCCCCAGCAGGCAGAAGTATGCAAAGCATGCATCTCAATTAGTCAGCAACCATAGTCCCGCCC
CTAACTCCGCCCATCCCGCCCCTAACTCCGCCCAGTTCCGCCCATTCTCCGCCCCATGGCTGACTAATTT
TTTTTATTTATGCAGAGGCCGAGGCCGCCTCTGCCTCTGAGCTATTCCAGAAGTAGTGAGGAGGCTTTTT
TGGAGGCCTAGGCTTTTGCAAAAAGCTCCCGGGAGCTTGTATATCCATTTTCGGATCTGATCAGCACGTG
TTGACAATTAATCATCGGCATAGTATATCGGCATAGTATAATACGACAAGGTGAGGAACTAAACCATGGC
CAAGTTGACCAGTGCCGTTCCGGTGCTCACCGCGCGCGACGTCGCCGGAGCGGTCGAGTTCTGGACCGAC
CGGCTCGGGTTCTCCCGGGACTTCGTGGAGGACGACTTCGCCGGTGTGGTCCGGGACGACGTGACCCTGT
TCATCAGCGCGGTCCAGGACCAGGTGGTGCCGGACAACACCCTGGCCTGGGTGTGGGTGCGCGGCCTGGA
CGAGCTGTACGCCGAGTGGTCGGAGGTCGTGTCCACGAACTTCCGGGACGCCTCCGGGCCGGCCATGACC
GAGATCGGCGAGCAGCCGTGGGGGCGGGAGTTCGCCCTGCGCGACCCGGCCGGCAACTGCGTGCACTTCG
TGGCCGAGGAGCAGGACTGACACGTGCTACGAGATTTCGATTCCACCGCCGCCTTCTATGAAAGGTTGGG
CTTCGGAATCGTTTTCCGGGACGCCGGCTGGATGATCCTCCAGCGCGGGGATCTCATGCTGGAGTTCTTC
GCCCACCCCAACTTGTTTATTGCAGCTTATAATGGTTACAAATAAAGCAATAGCATCACAAATTTCACAA
ATAAAGCATTTTTTTCACTGCATTCTAGTTGTGGTTTGTCCAAACTCATCAATGTATCTTATCATGTCTG
TATACCGTCGACCTCTAGCTAGAGCTTGGCGTAATCATGGTCATAGCTGTTTCCTGTGTGAAATTGTTAT
CCGCTCACAATTCCACACAACATACGAGCCGGAAGCATAAAGTGTAAAGCCTGGGGTGCCTAATGAGTGA
GCTAACTCACATTAATTGCGTTGCGCTCACTGCCCGCTTTCCAGTCGGGAAACCTGTCGTGCCAGCTGCA
TTAATGAATCGGCCAACGCGCGGGGAGAGGCGGTTTGCGTATTGGGCGCTCTTCCGCTTCCTCGCTCACT
GACTCGCTGCGCTCGGTCGTTCGGCTGCGGCGAGCGGTATCAGCTCACTCAAAGGCGGTAATACGGTTAT
CCACAGAATCAGGGGATAACGCAGGAAAGAACATGTGAGCAAAAGGCCAGCAAAAGGCCAGGAACCGTAA
AAAGGCCGCGTTGCTGGCGTTTTTCCATAGGCTCCGCCCCCCTGACGAGCATCACAAAAATCGACGCTCA
AGTCAGAGGTGGCGAAACCCGACAGGACTATAAAGATACCAGGCGTTTCCCCCTGGAAGCTCCCTCGTGC
GCTCTCCTGTTCCGACCCTGCCGCTTACCGGATACCTGTCCGCCTTTCTCCCTTCGGGAAGCGTGGCGCT
TTCTCATAGCTCACGCTGTAGGTATCTCAGTTCGGTGTAGGTCGTTCGCTCCAAGCTGGGCTGTGTGCAC
GAACCCCCCGTTCAGCCCGACCGCTGCGCCTTATCCGGTAACTATCGTCTTGAGTCCAACCCGGTAAGAC
ACGACTTATCGCCACTGGCAGCAGCCACTGGTAACAGGATTAGCAGAGCGAGGTATGTAGGCGGTGCTAC
AGAGTTCTTGAAGTGGTGGCCTAACTACGGCTACACTAGAAGAACAGTATTTGGTATCTGCGCTCTGCTG
AAGCCAGTTACCTTCGGAAAAAGAGTTGGTAGCTCTTGATCCGGCAAACAAACCACCGCTGGTAGCGGTG
GTTTTTTTGTTTGCAAGCAGCAGATTACGCGCAGAAAAAAAGGATCTCAAGAAGATCCTTTGATCTTTTC
TACGGGGTCTGACGCTCAGTGGAACGAAAACTCACGTTAAGGGATTTTGGTCATGAGATTATCAAAAAGG
ATCTTCACCTAGATCCTTTTAAATTAAAAATGAAGTTTTAAATCAATCTAAAGTATATATGAGTAAACTT
GGTCTGACAGTTACCAATGCTTAATCAGTGAGGCACCTATCTCAGCGATCTGTCTATTTCGTTCATCCAT
AGTTGCCTGACTCCCCGTCGTGTAGATAACTACGATACGGGAGGGCTTACCATCTGGCCCCAGTGCTGCA
ATGATACCGCGAGACCCACGCTCACCGGCTCCAGATTTATCAGCAATAAACCAGCCAGCCGGAAGGGCCG
AGCGCAGAAGTGGTCCTGCAACTTTATCCGCCTCCATCCAGTCTATTAATTGTTGCCGGGAAGCTAGAGT
AAGTAGTTCGCCAGTTAATAGTTTGCGCAACGTTGTTGCCATTGCTACAGGCATCGTGGTGTCACGCTCG
TCGTTTGGTATGGCTTCATTCAGCTCCGGTTCCCAACGATCAAGGCGAGTTACATGATCCCCCATGTTGT
GCAAAAAAGCGGTTAGCTCCTTCGGTCCTCCGATCGTTGTCAGAAGTAAGTTGGCCGCAGTGTTATCACT
CATGGTTATGGCAGCACTGCATAATTCTCTTACTGTCATGCCATCCGTAAGATGCTTTTCTGTGACTGGT
GAGTACTCAACCAAGTCATTCTGAGAATAGTGTATGCGGCGACCGAGTTGCTCTTGCCCGGCGTCAATAC
GGGATAATACCGCGCCACATAGCAGAACTTTAAAAGTGCTCATCATTGGAAAACGTTCTTCGGGGCGAAA
ACTCTCAAGGATCTTACCGCTGTTGAGATCCAGTTCGATGTAACCCACTCGTGCACCCAACTGATCTTCA
GCATCTTTTACTTTCACCAGCGTTTCTGGGTGAGCAAAAACAGGAAGGCAAAATGCCGCAAAAAAGGGAA
TAAGGGCGACACGGAAATGTTGAATACTCATACTCTTCCTTTTTCAATATTATTGAAGCATTTATCAGGG
TTATTGTCTCATGAGCGGATACATATTTGAATGTATTTAGAAAAATAAACAAATAGGGGTTCCGCGCACA
TTTCCCCGAAAAGTGCCACCTGACGTC
Features (pLannotate 1.2.2; 22 found; start..end, strand, type, name):
     28..80      -  misc_feature   bom (fragment): basis of mobility region from pBR322
    235..614     +  enhancer       CMV enhancer: human cytomegalovirus immediate early enhancer
    615..818     +  promoter       CMV promoter: human cytomegalovirus (CMV) immediate early promoter
    820..839     +  promoter       PLtetO-1 promoter (fragment): modified phage lambda PL promoter with tet operator sites (Lutz and Bujard, 1997)
    841..860     +  promoter       PLtetO-1 promoter (fragment): modified phage lambda PL promoter with tet operator sites (Lutz and Bujard, 1997)
    868..901     +  promoter       TRE3GV promoter (fragment): 3rd-generation Tet-responsive promoter that can be activated by binding of Tet-On® 3G, optimized for retroviral and lentiviral vectors
   1025..2311    +  CDS            ORF66: UL49_HHV8P - Protein inferred from homology: Swiss-Prot protein existence level 3. From Human herpesvirus 8 type P (isolate GK18) (HHV-8) (Kaposi's sarcoma-associated herpesvirus).
   2457..2681    +  polyA_signal   bGH poly(A) signal: bovine growth hormone polyadenylation signal
   2685..2706    +  promoter       SV40 promoter (fragment): SV40 enhancer and early promoter
   2727..3155    +  rep_origin     f1 ori (sequence partly withheld): f1 bacteriophage origin of replication; arrow indicates direction of (+) strand synthesis
   3169..3498    +  promoter       SV40 promoter: SV40 enhancer and early promoter
   3546..3593    +  promoter       EM7 promoter: synthetic bacterial promoter&nbsp
   3612..3986    +  CDS            BleoR: antibiotic-binding protein; Sh ble from Streptoalloteichus hindustanus; confers resistance to bleomycin, phleomycin, and Zeocin™
   3996..4121    +  CDS            ble (fragment): BLE_KLEPN - Experimental evidence at protein level: Swiss-Prot protein existence level 1. Binding protein with a strong affinity to the bleomycin family of antibiotics. Binds to CL990; an antimitotic-antibiotic compound. From Klebsiella pneumoniae.
   4116..4237    +  polyA_signal   SV40 poly(A) signal: SV40 polyadenylation signal
   4310..4326    -  protein_bind   lac operator: The lac repressor binds to the lac operator to inhibit transcription in E. coli. This inhibition can be relieved by adding lactose or isopropyl-β-D-thiogalactopyranoside (IPTG). lac repressor encoded by lacI
   4334..4364    -  promoter       lac promoter: promoter for the E. coli lac operon
   4379..4400    -  protein_bind   CAP binding site: CAP binding activates transcription in the presence of cAMP. E. coli catabolite activator protein
   4413..4505    -  CDS            lacI (fragment): lac repressor; lacI; The lac repressor binds to the lac operator to inhibit transcription in E. coli. This inhibition can be relieved by adding lactose or isopropyl-β-D-thiogalactopyranoside (IPTG).
   4688..5276    -  rep_origin     ori: high-copy-number ColE1/pMB1/pBR322/pUC origin of replication
   5447..6307    -  CDS            AmpR: β-lactamase; bla; confers resistance to ampicillin, carbenicillin, and related antibiotics
   6308..6412    -  promoter       AmpR promoter: bla
