[The description below was written by a language model from this plasmid's Addgene catalogue record and pLannotate feature annotations shown in this document.]
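Description:
pCDNA4.TO-ORF66-2xCSTREP is a mammalian expression plasmid built on the Invitrogen pCDNA4.TO backbone that expresses ORF66 of Kaposi's sarcoma-associated herpesvirus (KSHV) with a C-terminal Strep tag. As the name indicates, the tag is present in two copies. The sequenced plasmid is about 6.4 kb. It is maintained in E. coli through a high-copy ColE1/pUC-type origin with ampicillin resistance (β-lactamase under its own promoter), and it also carries an f1 phage origin. Mammalian cells that have taken up the plasmid can be selected with Zeocin. This uses the Sh ble (BleoR) gene, which is driven by the SV40 early promoter in mammalian cells and the EM7 promoter in bacteria, and is followed by an SV40 polyadenylation signal.

The ORF66 coding sequence was derived from cDNA of reactivated TREx BCBL-1-RTA cells. It matches the HHV-8 UL49-family protein annotation and lies downstream of the human CMV immediate-early enhancer and promoter, with a bovine growth hormone polyadenylation signal at its 3′ end. Two short tet operator matches sit directly after the CMV promoter, consistent with a CMV/TetO2 arrangement. In cells that express the Tet repressor, transcription would be blocked until tetracycline or doxycycline is added, while in cells lacking the repressor the promoter is constitutive. The Strep tag itself is not annotated in the feature table, though there is unannotated sequence between the end of the ORF66 annotation and the poly(A) signal where it would be expected. The tag allows affinity capture on Strep-Tactin-type resins. This fits the associated study, which mapped herpesvirus–host protein complexes and examined viral late gene transcription.
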