Addgene plasmid #136226: pCDNA4.TO-ORF66-2xCSTREP
Purpose: Expresses C-terminally strep tagged Kaposi's Sarcoma Associated Herpesvirus (KSHV) ORF66
Depositing lab: Britt Glaunsinger. Depositing organization: University of California, Berkeley. Publication: Global mapping of herpesvirus-host protein complexes reveals a transcription strategy for late genes. Davis ZH, Verschueren E, Jang GM, Kleffman K, Johnson JR, Park J, Von Dollen J, Maher MC, Johnson T, Newton W, Jager S, Shales M, Horner J, Hernandez RD, Krogan NJ, Glaunsinger BA. Mol Cell. 2015 Jan 22;57(2):349-60. doi: 10.1016/j.molcel.2014.11.026. Epub 2014 Dec 24. PubMed 25544563.
Backbone
  Vector backbone: pCDNA4.TO
  Backbone manufacturer: Invitrogen
  Vector type: Mammalian Expression
  Selectable markers: Zeocin
Growth in bacteria
  Bacterial resistance: Ampicillin, 100 μg/mL
  Growth temperature: 37°C
  Growth strain: DH5alpha
  Copy number: High Copy
Gene/Insert
  Gene/Insert name: ORF66
  Species: Kaposi's sarcoma-associated herpesvirus (KSHV)
  Promoter: CMV
  Cloning method: Restriction Enzyme; 5′ cloning site Unknown (unknown if destroyed)
  Sequencing primers: 5′ CGCAAATGGGCGGTAGGCGTG; 3′ TAGAAGGCACAGTCGAGGCT
Resource information
  A portion of this plasmid was derived from a plasmid made by: cDNA of reactivated TREx BCBL-1-RTA cells
Terms and licenses: Academic/Nonprofit Terms; Industry Terms: Not Available to Industry
How to cite: pCDNA4.TO-ORF66-2xCSTREP was a gift from Britt Glaunsinger (Addgene plasmid # 136226 ; http://n2t.net/addgene:136226 ; RRID:Addgene_136226)
